Addgene plasmid #79457: pDGE167
Purpose: recipient plasmid [multiplexing]; pPcUbi:Cas9, FAST, Hygro
Depositing lab: Johannes Stuttmann. Depositing organization: Martin-Luther-Universitaet Halle-Wittenberg, Faculty of Medicine. Publication: Generation of chromosomal deletions in dicotyledonous plants employing a user-friendly genome editing toolkit. Ordon J, Gantner J, Kemna J, Schwalgun L, Reschke M, Streubel J, Boch J, Stuttmann J. Plant J. 2016 Aug 31. doi: 10.1111/tpj.13319. PubMed 27579989.
Backbone
  Vector backbone: pJOG292
  Vector type: Plant Expression, CRISPR
Growth in bacteria
  Bacterial resistance: Chloramphenicol and Spectinomycin, 25 & 50 μg/mL
  Growth temperature: 37°C
  Growth strain: ccdB Survival
  Copy number: High Copy
Gene/Insert
  Gene/Insert name: ccdB
  Insert size (bp): 1498
  Mutation: BsaI site eliminated
  Entrez Gene: ccdB(letD) (a.k.a. D616_p97105, Fpla045)
Terms and licenses: Academic/Nonprofit Terms; Industry Terms: Not Available to Industry
How to cite: pDGE167 was a gift from Johannes Stuttmann (Addgene plasmid # 79457 ; http://n2t.net/addgene:79457 ; RRID:Addgene_79457)
