[The description below was written by a language model from this plasmid's Addgene catalogue record and pLannotate feature annotations shown in this document.]
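Description:
pDGE167 is an 18 kb binary T-DNA vector for plant genome editing, built on the pJOG292 backbone and intended as a recipient plasmid for assembling multiplexed guide RNA arrays. The backbone carries the pVS1 replication and stability functions (RepA, StaA, oriV) that maintain the plasmid in Agrobacterium, together with a high-copy ColE1-type origin and bom site for E. coli. An aadA gene confers spectinomycin resistance. Because the plasmid also carries a chloramphenicol resistance/ccdB cassette, it is selected on both antibiotics and must be propagated in a ccdB-tolerant strain.

Between the nopaline-type left and right border repeats lie four modules. Next to the left border, a NOS promoter with the TMV Ω translational enhancer drives the hygromycin phosphotransferase gene, ending in a NOS terminator, for selection of transformed plants. The FAST marker follows: an oleosin coding sequence fused to TagRFP, which makes transgenic seeds red fluorescent. This allows seeds to be sorted visually, either to recover transformants or to pick transgene-free segregants. A Streptococcus pyogenes Cas9 coding sequence with an OCS terminator comes next. The catalogue entry states that it is driven by the pPcUbi promoter, generally understood as a parsley ubiquitin promoter, although this element is not annotated in the feature table.

Adjacent to the right border sits the cat/ccdB counter-selection cassette, listed as the roughly 1.5 kb insert, with an internal BsaI site removed. That change suggests the cassette is meant to be replaced by guide RNA expression units through BsaI-based Golden Gate cloning, with ccdB toxicity eliminating unmodified plasmid in standard strains. No guide RNA units are present in the plasmid as deposited. The associated work used the toolkit to generate chromosomal deletions in dicotyledonous plants.
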