Features (pLannotate 1.2.2; 24 found; start..end, strand, type, name):
    101..502     +  CDS            Y4CG_SINFN (fragment): Protein inferred from homology: Swiss-Prot protein existence level 3. From Sinorhizobium fredii (strain NBRC 101917 / NGR234).
   1062..1691    +  CDS            pVS1 StaA: stability protein from the Pseudomonas plasmid pVS1 (Heeb et al., 2000)
   2124..3192    +  CDS            pVS1 RepA (fragment): replication protein from the Pseudomonas plasmid pVS1 (Heeb et al., 2000)
   3258..3452    +  rep_origin     pVS1 oriV: origin of replication for the Pseudomonas plasmid pVS1 (Heeb et al., 2000)
   3655..3694    +  CDS            rop (fragment): Rop protein, which maintains plasmids at low copy number; rop
   3796..3936    +  misc_feature   bom: basis of mobility region from pBR322
   4122..4710    -  rep_origin     ori: high-copy-number ColE1/pMB1/pBR322/pUC origin of replication
   4954..5741    -  CDS            SmR (fragment): aminoglycoside adenylyltransferase (Murphy, 1985); aadA; confers resistance to spectinomycin and streptomycin
   5752..5808    -  CDS            GmR (fragment): gentamycin acetyltransferase; aacC1; confers resistance to gentamycin
   5984..6007    -  promoter       Pc promoter (fragment): intI1 (promoter lies within the coding sequence); class 1 integron promoter
   6266..6290    +  misc_feature   LB T-DNA repeat: left border repeat from nopaline C58 T-DNA
   6436..6615    +  promoter       NOS promoter: nopaline synthase promoter
   6651..6706    +  misc_feature   TMV Ω: translational enhancer from the tobacco mosaic virus 5'-leader sequence (Gallie et al., 1988)
   6708..7733    +  CDS            HygR: aminoglycoside phosphotransferase from E. coli; aph(4)-Ia; confers resistance to hygromycin
   7746..7998    +  terminator     NOS terminator: nopaline synthase terminator and poly(A) signal
   8470..9162    -  CDS            TagRFP: TagRFP is a basic (constitutively fluorescent) red fluorescent protein published in 2007, derived from Entacmaea quadricolor. It has very low acid sensitivity.
   9163..9879    -  CDS            OLEO2_BRANA: Experimental evidence at protein level: Swiss-Prot protein existence level 1. May have a structural role to stabilize the lipid body during desiccation of the seed by preventing coalescence of the oil. Probably interacts with both lipid and phospholipid moieties of lipid bodies. May also provide recognition signals for specific lipase anchorage in lipolysis during seedling growth. From Brassica napus (Rape).
  10369..11076   -  terminator     OCS terminator: octopine synthase terminator
  11120..15223   -  CDS            cas9: CAS9_STRP1 - Also known as csn1 From Streptococcus pyogenes serotype M1.
  16227..16329   +  promoter       cat promoter: promoter of the E. coli cat gene encoding chloramphenicol acetyltransferase
  16330..16989   +  CDS            CmR: chloramphenicol acetyltransferase; cat; confers resistance to chloramphenicol
  17168..17326   +  CDS            ccdA (fragment): CCDA_ECO57 - Also known as H, letA. Experimental evidence at protein level: Swiss-Prot protein existence level 1. Antitoxin component of a type II toxin-antitoxin (TA) system which inhibits the post-segregational killing (PSK) of plasmid-free cells, also referred to as a plasmid addiction system. Binds to and blocks the activity of CcdB; will also remove bound CcdB protein from the CcdB-GyrA complex by forming a CcdA-CcdB complex, a process termed rejuvenation. Functions as a transcriptional corepressor for the ccdAB operon, repression also requires CcdB (By similarity). From Escherichia coli
  17331..17633   +  CDS            ccdB: CCDB_ECOLI - Also known as G, letB, letD. Experimental evidence at protein level: Swiss-Prot protein existence level 1. Toxic component of a type II toxin-antitoxin (TA) system, functioning in plasmid maintainence. Responsible for the post- segregational killing (PSK) of plasmid-free cells, also referred to as a plasmid addiction system. Half-life of over 2 hours. Cell killing by CcdB is accompanied by filamentation, defects in chromosome and plasmid segregation, defects in cell division, formation of anucleate cells, decreased DNA synthesis and plasmid loss. Interferes with the activity of DN
  17757..17781   +  misc_feature   RB T-DNA repeat: right border repeat from nopaline C58 T-DNA
>Addgene plasmid #79457 | pDGE167 | depositor full sequence | sequence record 148622 | pDGE167 sequence 18050 bps
TTCCTGGCGTTTTCTTGTCGCGTGTTTTAGTCGCATAAAGTAGAATACTTGCGACTAGAACCGGAGACAT
TACGCCATGAACAAGAGCGCCGCCGCTGGCCTGCTGGGCTATGCCCGCGTCAGCACCGACGACCAGGACT
TGACCAACCAACGGGCCGAACTGCACGCGGCCGGCTGCACCAAGCTGTTTTCCGAGAAGATCACCGGCAC
CAGGCGCGACCGCCCGGAGCTGGCCAGGATGCTTGACCACCTACGCCCTGGCGACGTTGTGACAGTGACC
AGGCTAGACCGCCTGGCCCGCAGCACCCGCGACCTACTGGACATTGCCGAGCGCATCCAGGAGGCCGGCG
CGGGCCTGCGTAGCCTGGCAGAGCCGTGGGCCGACACCACCACGCCGGCCGGCCGCATGGTGTTGACCGT
GTTCGCCGGCATTGCCGAGTTCGAGCGTTCCCTAATCATCGACCGCACCCGGAGCGGGCGCGAGGCCGCC
AAGGCCCGAGGCGTGAAGTTTGGCCCCCGCCCTACCCTCACCCCGGCACAGATCGCGCACGCCCGCGAGC
TGATCGACCAGGAAGGCCGCACCGTGAAAGAGGCGGCTGCACTGCTTGGCGTGCATCGCTCGACCCTGTA
CCGCGCACTTGAGCGCAGCGAGGAAGTGACGCCCACCGAGGCCAGGCGGCGCGGTGCCTTCCGTGAGGAC
GCATTGACCGAGGCCGACGCCCTGGCGGCCGCCGAGAATGAACGCCAAGAGGAACAAGCATGAAACCGCA
CCAGGACGGCCAGGACGAACCGTTTTTCATTACCGAAGAGATCGAGGCGGAGATGATCGCGGCCGGGTAC
GTGTTCGAGCCGCCCGCGCACGTCTCAACCGTGCGGCTGCATGAAATCCTGGCCGGTTTGTCTGATGCCA
AGCTGGCGGCCTGGCCGGCCAGCTTGGCCGCTGAAGAAACCGAGCGCCGCCGTCTAAAAAGGTGATGTGT
ATTTGAGTAAAACAGCTTGCGTCATGCGGTCGCTGCGTATATGATGCGATGAGTAAATAAACAAATACGC
AAGGGGAACGCATGAAGGTTATCGCTGTACTTAACCAGAAAGGCGGGTCAGGCAAGACGACCATCGCAAC
CCATCTAGCCCGCGCCCTGCAACTCGCCGGGGCCGATGTTCTGTTAGTCGATTCCGATCCCCAGGGCAGT
GCCCGCGATTGGGCGGCCGTGCGGGAAGATCAACCGCTAACCGTTGTCGGCATCGACCGCCCGACGATTG
ACCGCGACGTGAAGGCCATCGGCCGGCGCGACTTCGTAGTGATCGACGGAGCGCCCCAGGCGGCGGACTT
GGCTGTGTCCGCGATCAAGGCAGCCGACTTCGTGCTGATTCCGGTGCAGCCAAGCCCTTACGACATATGG
GCCACCGCCGACCTGGTGGAGCTGGTTAAGCAGCGCATTGAGGTCACGGATGGAAGGCTACAAGCGGCCT
TTGTCGTGTCGCGGGCGATCAAAGGCACGCGCATCGGCGGTGAGGTTGCCGAGGCGCTGGCCGGGTACGA
GCTGCCCATTCTTGAGTCCCGTATCACGCAGCGCGTGAGCTACCCAGGCACTGCCGCCGCCGGCACAACC
GTTCTTGAATCAGAACCCGAGGGCGACGCTGCCCGCGAGGTCCAGGCGCTGGCCGCTGAAATTAAATCAA
AACTCATTTGAGTTAATGAGGTAAAGAGAAAATGAGCAAAAGCACAAACACGCTAAGTGCCGGCCGTCCG
AGCGCACGCAGCAGCAAGGCTGCAACGTTGGCCAGCCTGGCAGACACGCCAGCCATGAAGCGGGTCAACT
TTCAGTTGCCGGCGGAGGATCACACCAAGCTGAAGATGTACGCGGTACGCCAAGGCAAGACCATTACCGA
GCTGCTATCTGAATACATCGCGCAGCTACCAGAGTAAATGAGCAAATGAATAAATGAGTAGATGAATTTT
AGCGGCTAAAGGAGGCGGCATGGAAAATCAAGAACAACCAGGCACCGACGCCGTGGAATGCCCCATGTGT
GGAGGAACGGGCGGTTGGCCAGGCGTAAGCGGCTGGGTTGTCTGCCGGCCCTGCAATGGCACTGGAACCC
CCAAGCCCGAGGAATCGGCGTGACGGTCGCAAACCATCCGGCCCGGTACAAATCGGCGCGGCGCTGGGTG
ATGACCTGGTGGAGAAGTTGAAGGCCGCGCAGGCCGCCCAGCGGCAACGCATCGAGGCAGAAGCACGCCC
CGGTGAATCGTGGCAAGCGGCCGCTGATCGAATCCGCAAAGAATCCCGGCAACCGCCGGCAGCCGGTGCG
CCGTCGATTAGGAAGCCGCCCAAGGGCGACGAGCAACCAGATTTTTTCGTTCCGATGCTCTATGACGTGG
GCACCCGCGATAGTCGCAGCATCATGGACGTGGCCGTTTTCCGTCTGTCGAAGCGTGACCGACGAGCTGG
CGAGGTGATCCGCTACGAGCTTCCAGACGGGCACGTAGAGGTTTCCGCAGGGCCGGCCGGCATGGCCAGT
GTGTGGGATTACGACCTGGTACTGATGGCGGTTTCCCATCTAACCGAATCCATGAACCGATACCGGGAAG
GGAAGGGAGACAAGCCCGGCCGCGTGTTCCGTCCACACGTTGCGGACGTACTCAAGTTCTGCCGGCGAGC
CGATGGCGGAAAGCAGAAAGACGACCTGGTAGAAACCTGCATTCGGTTAAACACCACGCACGTTGCCATG
CAGCGTACGAAGAAGGCCAAGAACGGCCGCCTGGTGACGGTATCCGAGGGTGAAGCCTTGATTAGCCGCT
ACAAGATCGTAAAGAGCGAAACCGGGCGGCCGGAGTACATCGAGATCGAGCTAGCTGATTGGATGTACCG
CGAGATCACAGAAGGCAAGAACCCGGACGTGCTGACGGTTCACCCCGATTACTTTTTGATCGATCCCGGC
ATCGGCCGTTTTCTCTACCGCCTGGCACGCCGCGCCGCAGGCAAGGCAGAAGCCAGATGGTTGTTCAAGA
CGATCTACGAACGCAGTGGCAGCGCCGGAGAGTTCAAGAAGTTCTGTTTCACCGTGCGCAAGCTGATCGG
GTCAAATGACCTGCCGGAGTACGATTTGAAGGAGGAGGCGGGGCAGGCTGGCCCGATCCTAGTCATGCGC
TACCGCAACCTGATCGAGGGCGAAGCATCCGCCGGTTCCTAATGTACGGAGCAGATGCTAGGGCAAATTG
CCCTAGCAGGGGAAAAAGGTCGAAAAGGTGTCTTTCCTGTGGATAGCACGTACATTGGGAACCCAAAGCC
GTACATTGGGAACCGGAACCCGTACATTGGGAACCCAAAGCCGTACATTGGGAACCGGTCACACATGTAA
GTGACTGATATAAAAGAGAAAAAAGGCGATTTTTCCGCCTAAAACTCTTTAAAACTTATTAAAACTCTTA
AAACCCGCCTGGCCTGTGCATAACTGTCTGGCCAGCGCACAGCCGAAGAGCTGCAAAAAGCGCCTACCCT
TCGGTCGCTGCGCTCCCTACGCCCCGCCGCTTCGCGTCGGCCTATCGCGGCCGCTGGCCGCTCAAAAATG
GCTGGCCTACGGCCAGGCAATCTACCAGGGCGCGGACAAGCCGCGCCGTCGCCACTCGACCGCCGGCGCC
CACATCAAGGCACCCTGCCTCGCGCGTTTCGGTGATGACGGTGAAAACCTCTGACACATGCAGCTCCCGG
AGACGGTCACAGCTTGTCTGTAAGCGGATGCCGGGAGCAGACAAGCCCGTCAGGGCGCGTCAGCGGGTGT
TGGCGGGTGTCGGGGCGCAGCCATGACCCAGTCACGTAGCGATAGCGGAGTGTATACTGGCTTAACTATG
CGGCATCAGAGCAGATTGTACTGAGAGTGCACCATATGCGGTGTGAAATACCGCACAGATGCGTAAGGAG
AAAATACCGCATCAGGCGCTCTTCCGCTTCCTCGCTCACTGACTCGCTGCGCTCGGTCGTTCGGCTGCGG
CGAGCGGTATCAGCTCACTCAAAGGCGGTAATACGGTTATCCACAGAATCAGGGGATAACGCAGGAAAGA
ACATGTGAGCAAAAGGCCAGCAAAAGGCCAGGAACCGTAAAAAGGCCGCGTTGCTGGCGTTTTTCCATAG
GCTCCGCCCCCCTGACGAGCATCACAAAAATCGACGCTCAAGTCAGAGGTGGCGAAACCCGACAGGACTA
TAAAGATACCAGGCGTTTCCCCCTGGAAGCTCCCTCGTGCGCTCTCCTGTTCCGACCCTGCCGCTTACCG
GATACCTGTCCGCCTTTCTCCCTTCGGGAAGCGTGGCGCTTTCTCATAGCTCACGCTGTAGGTATCTCAG
TTCGGTGTAGGTCGTTCGCTCCAAGCTGGGCTGTGTGCACGAACCCCCCGTTCAGCCCGACCGCTGCGCC
TTATCCGGTAACTATCGTCTTGAGTCCAACCCGGTAAGACACGACTTATCGCCACTGGCAGCAGCCACTG
GTAACAGGATTAGCAGAGCGAGGTATGTAGGCGGTGCTACAGAGTTCTTGAAGTGGTGGCCTAACTACGG
CTACACTAGAAGGACAGTATTTGGTATCTGCGCTCTGCTGAAGCCAGTTACCTTCGGAAAAAGAGTTGGT
AGCTCTTGATCCGGCAAACAAACCACCGCTGGTAGCGGTGGTTTTTTTGTTTGCAAGCAGCAGATTACGC
GCAGAAAAAAAGGATCTCAAGAAGATCCTTTGATCTTTTCTACGGGGTCTGACGCTCAGTGGAACGAAAA
CTCACGTTAAGGGATTTTGGTCATGCATGATATATCTCCCAATTTGTGTAGGGCTTATTATGCACGCTTA
AAAATAATAAAAGCAGACTTGACCTGATAGTTTGGCTGTGAGCAATTATGTGCTTAGTGCATCTAATCGC
TTGAGTTAACGCCGGCGAAGCGGCGTCGGCTTGAACGAATTTCTAGCTAGACATTATTTGCCGACTACCT
TGGTGATCTCGCCTTTCACGTAGTGGACAAATTCTTCCAACTGATCTGCGCGCGAGGCCAAGCGATCTTC
TTCTTGTCCAAGATAAGCCTGTCTAGCTTCAAGTATGACGGGCTGATACTGGGCCGGCAGGCGCTCCATT
GCCCAGTCGGCAGCGACATCCTTCGGCGCGATTTTGCCGGTTACTGCGCTGTACCAAATGCGGGACAACG
TAAGCACTACATTTCGCTCATCGCCAGCCCAGTCGGGCGGCGAGTTCCATAGCGTTAAGGTTTCATTTAG
CGCCTCAAATAGATCCTGTTCAGGAACCGGATCAAAGAGTTCCTCCGCCGCTGGACCTACCAAGGCAACG
CTATGTTCTCTTGCTTTTGTCAGCAAGATAGCCAGATCAATGTCGATCGTGGCTGGCTCGAAGATACCTG
CAAGAATGTCATTGCGCTGCCATTCTCCAAATTGCAGTTCGCGCTTAGCTGGATAACGCCACGGAATGAT
GTCGTCGTGCACAACAATGGTGACTTCTACAGCGCGGAGAATCTCGCTCTCTCCAGGGGAAGCCGAAGTT
TCCAAAAGGTCGTTGATCAAAGCTCGCCGCGTTGTTTCATCAAGCCTTACGGTCACCGTAACCAGCAAAT
CAATATCACTGTGTGGCTTCAGGCCGCCATCCACTGCGGAGCCGTACAAATGTACGGCCAGCAACGTCGG
TTCGAGATGGCGCTCGATGACGCCAACTACCTCTGATAGTTGAGTCGATACTTCGGCGATCACCGCTTCC
CCCATGATGTTTAACTTTGTTTTAGGGCGACTGCCCTGCTGCGTAACATCGTTGCTGCTCCATAACATCA
AACATCGACCCACGGCGTAACGCGCTTGCTGCTTGGATGCCCGAGGCATAGACTGTACCCCAAAAAAACA
GTCATAACAAGCCATGAAAACCGCCACTGCGCCGTTACCACCGCTGCGTTCGGTCAAGGTTCTGGACCAG
TTGCGTGAGCGCATACGCTACTTGCATTACAGCTTACGAACCGAACAGGCTTATGTCCACTGGGTTCGTG
CCCGAATTGATCACAGGCAGCAACGCTCTGTCATCGTTACAATCAGCATGCTACCCTCCGCGAGATCATC
CGTGTTTAAAACCCGGCAGCTTAGTTGCCGTTCTTCCGAATAGCATCGGTAACATGAGCAAAGTCTGCCG
CCTTACAACGGCTCTCCCGCTGACGCCGTCCCGGACTGATGGGCTGCCTGTATCGAGTGGTGATTTTGTG
CCGAGCTGCCGGTCGGGGAGCTGTTGGCTGGCTGGTGGCAGGATATATTGTGGTGTAAACAAATTGACGC
TTAGACAACTTAATAACACATTGCGGATCCCTCGGTCACATGTGCATCCTCTCTGGGAGAGCGGAGAATT
AAGGGAGTCACGTTATGACCCCCGCCGATGACGCGGGACAAGCCGTTTTACGTTTGGAACTGACAGAACC
GCAACGTTGAAGGAGCCACTCAGCCGCGGGTTTCTGGAGTTTAATGAGCTAAGCACATACGTCAGAAACC
ATTATTGCGCGTTCAAAAGTCGCCTAAGGTCACTATCAGCTAGCAAATATTTCTTGTCAAAAATGCTCCA
CTGACGTTCCATAAATTCCCCTCGGTATCCAATTAGAGTCTCATATTCACTCTCATACTGTATTTTTACA
ACAATTACCAACAACAACAAACAACAAACAACATTACAATTACTATTTACAATTACAATGAAAAAGCCTG
AACTCACCGCGACGTCTGTCGAGAAGTTTCTGATCGAAAAGTTCGACAGCGTCTCCGACCTGATGCAGCT
CTCGGAGGGCGAAGAATCTCGTGCTTTCAGCTTCGATGTAGGAGGGCGTGGATATGTCCTGCGGGTAAAT
AGCTGCGCCGATGGTTTCTACAAAGATCGTTATGTTTATCGGCACTTTGCATCGGCCGCGCTCCCGATTC
CGGAAGTGCTTGACATTGGGGAATTCAGCGAGAGCCTGACCTATTGCATCTCCCGCCGTGCACAGGGTGT
CACGTTGCAAGACCTGCCTGAAACCGAACTGCCCGCTGTTCTGCAGCCGGTCGCGGAGGCCATGGATGCG
ATCGCTGCGGCCGATCTTAGCCAGACGAGCGGGTTCGGCCCATTCGGACCGCAAGGAATCGGTCAATACA
CTACATGGCGTGATTTCATATGCGCGATTGCTGATCCCCATGTGTATCACTGGCAAACTGTGATGGACGA
CACCGTCAGTGCGTCCGTCGCGCAGGCTCTCGATGAGCTGATGCTTTGGGCCGAGGACTGCCCCGAAGTC
CGGCACCTCGTGCACGCGGATTTCGGCTCCAACAATGTCCTGACGGACAATGGCCGCATAACAGCGGTCA
TTGACTGGAGCGAGGCGATGTTCGGGGATTCCCAATACGAGGTCGCCAACATCTTCTTCTGGAGGCCGTG
GTTGGCTTGTATGGAGCAGCAGACGCGCTACTTCGAGCGGAGGCATCCGGAGCTTGCAGGATCGCCGCGG
CTCCGGGCGTATATGCTCCGCATTGGTCTTGACCAACTCTATCAGAGCTTGGTTGACGGCAATTTCGATG
ATGCAGCTTGGGCGCAGGGTCGATGCGACGCAATCGTCCGATCCGGAGCCGGGACTGTCGGGCGTACACA
AATCGCCCGCAGAAGCGCGGCCGTCTGGACCGATGGCTGTGTAGAAGTACTCGCCGATAGTGGAAACCGA
CGCCCCAGCACTCGTCCGAGGGCAAAGGAATAGGCTTGTCAAGCAGATCGTTCAAACATTTGGCAATAAA
GTTTCTTAAGATTGAATCCTGTTGCCGGTCTTGCGATGATTATCATATAATTTCTGTTGAATTACGTTAA
GCATGTAATAATTAACATGTAATGCATGACGTTATTTATGAGATGGGTTTTTATGATTAGAGTCCCGCAA
TTATACATTTAATACGCGATAGAAAACAAAATATAGCGCGCAAACTAGGATAAATTATCGCGCGCGGTGT
CATCTATGTTACTAGATCGACGCTCCATGGGAATTCGTAAAGCGACTAAATGGAGCAACCTACTGTTTTT
GAAGTTTGGGTTGCCATGTAATCACTTGCAATAAATATATGTACTAATGACTGCATCGGCTTGCGTGTCT
AAATTTGTAGCTTATTGAAAACTTTTTGTGGTTAAAGACGAATCCAGTTAACTAACATAAGTTTAACAAA
ACAAGACCTTTTCCATATATAGACCACCGTTACCAACTTACAAAGAAGCCAAATAAAGTACAACACAACA
CTTGCAAGTTACAAAAAGAGAGGAAAAAAAACATGGTACCATTTGACAACATATAGAAACACACATAAAC
ATTACTTATAACAAAAAGATTCAAACTCGGCTTTTATTATCTCCCCCTGATCAAATTCTAAACACTTTAT
TCCTCATAAACTAACTCCCCGACATTGGAGTTATTGGACTATGACGATGACATCAGTGGGGTAAGCTCAC
TTGTGCCCCAGTTTGCTAGGGAGGTCGCAGTATCTGGCCACAGCCACCTCGTGCTGCTCGACGTAGGTTT
CTTTGTCGGCCTCCTTGATTCTTTCCAGTCTGTGGTCCACATAGTAGACGCCGGGCATCTTGAGGTTCTT
AGCGGGTTTCTTGGATCTGTATGTGGTCTTGAAGTTGCAGATCAGGTGGCCCCCGCCCACGAGCTTCAGG
GCCATGTCGCTTCTGCCTTCCAGGCCGCCGTCAGCGGGGTACAGCATCTCGGTGTTGGCCTCCCAGCCGA
GTGTTTTCTTCTGCATCACAGGGCCGTTGGATGGGAAGTTCACCCCTCTGATCTTGACGTTGTAGATGAG
GCAGCCGTCCTGGAGGCTGGTGTCCTGGGTAGCGGTCAGCACGCCCCCATCTTCGTATGTGGTGACTCTC
TCCCATGTGAAGCCCTCAGGGAAGGACTGCTTAAAGAAGTCGGGGATGCCCTGGGTGTGGTTGATGAAGG
TTCTGCTGCCGTACATGAAGCTGGTAGCCAGGATGTCGAAGGCGAAGGGGAGAGGGCCGCCCTCGACCAC
CTTGATTCTCATGGTCTGGGTGCCCTCGTAGGGCTTGCCTTCGCCCTCGGATGTGCACTTGAAGTGGTGG
TTGTTCACGGTGCCCTCCATGTACAGCTTCATGTGCATGTTCTCCTTAATCAGCTCGCTCATAGTAGTGT
GCTGGCCACCACGAGTACGGTCACGGTCATGTTCCCCACCAGTATGTTGCTGTCCGTAGTACTGAGCTCT
GTCTTTCAGATCCTGAGCTTTGCTTCCCAACTTCATCCTTGCACTGTCCAACTTGTCTGATCCCTGTGGG
TGCTCTCCCGTTGCGTACCTATTCACAATCAATAGGTATCATACCAAGCATTTTACCTATATAGATGATA
TACACAGACACATTCAAGCTAGCTAGGTCAAATTTCGTATTTAGTTAACCAAATGTTCCCTAGAATTTGC
AATTTCTTATTGTTACATTTGTTATTCGACCAAAAAAATTGATCCAAAGCTACTGGCTCAACACATGCAT
GCACATATTGCACAAAATTATGAAGTAAGATGATAAATGTGTGCTTACTTGTAAATCCAAGAGAAAACGG
TTATAGCGGCAATGCCAAACCCTCCAGAGGAAAGAAAACCGGTGATGAGGAGTGCAACTGTGATGAGAGC
CGGGACAAGGATTGGGCTGAAGATAACGAGCAGAGGTGTTGCAACAGTCAAAGCTATGACAGTTCCAACA
AGGGTAAGGCTGGAGAGAACAAGGAGGGAACCACCAGCTGTGACAGCAGTTGCAGCTTTAGCAATCTGCC
TAGACTTGGAGTAGTCAGATCCTCGTCCGGACATCTGGTACTGGTCACGATCTCGGCCCATCATCGGGTA
CTGATCTCTGCCGATGATATCGTGATGGGTTCCTCTAGCTGTATCCGCCATTTTTTTGTTCTTGTTTACT
AGAGAGAATGAGATTTTGAATGAGAGATTGATCAAAAAGATGTGTATATATTTTGGAAGAGGTAGGAGTG
TTTGTTAGATATATTAAGAAAGGAGACGAGAAGTCACGTGTCAATGGAGACATCATGCAATTGTAGGCCA
CGTGTTAATGGCGTCACCATGCAGCCGCTGCATGTGTTAACGAGAGGAGTCTATTCAAAGACACGTTTGT
TTTTTGCCTAGCTCAGAATGTGGCGTTGGCATCGAACCGAAACATAAAACGCAAAACGAACCTTTGGGCT
CGTCAGTATGGGTTTGGGCCTTCAATAGATTCCTTCTATACGGCCCACATATCCACTATTGGCAACAAAA
TTAGAAAAATTTAGGATTTAGTTTTAAAATTTGTTCCGCGACATTCTAGAACTCCGAGCTCGAATTCTAG
TAGCGGTCCTGCTGAGCCTCGACATGTTGTCGCAAAATTCGCCCTGGACCCGCCCAACGATTTGTCGTCA
CTGTCAAGGTTTGACCTGCACTTCATTTGGGGCCCACATACACCAAAAAAATGCTGCATAATTCTCGGGG
CAGCAAGTCGGTTACCCGGCCGCCGTGCTGGACCGGGTTGAATGGTGCCCGTAACTTTCGGTAGAGCGGA
CGGCCAATACTCAACTTCAAGGAATCTCACCCATGCGCGCCGGCGGGGAACCGGAGTTCCCTTCAGTGAG
CGTTATTAGTTCGCCGCTCGGTGTGTCGTAGATACTAGCCCCTGGGGCACTTTTGAAATTTGAATAAGAT
TTATGTAATCAGTCTTTTAGGTTTGACCGGTTCTGCCGCTTTTTTTAAAATTGGATTTGTAATAATAAAA
CGCAATTGTTTGTTATTGTGGCGCTCTATCATAGATGTCGCTATAAACCTATTCAGCACAATATATTGTT
TTCATTTTAATATTGTACATATAAGTAGTAGGGTACAATCAGTAAATTGAACGGAGAATATTATTCATAA
AAATACGATAGTAACGGGTGATATATTCATTAGAATGAACCGAAACCGGCGGTAAGGATCTGAGCTACAC
ATGCTCAGGTTTTTTACAACGTGCACAACAGAATTGAAAGCAAATATCATGCGATCATAGGCTTCTCGCA
TATCTCATTAAAGCAGGACAAGCTCACACCTTCCTCTTCTTCTTGGGGTCAGCCCTGCTGTCTCCACCGA
GCTGAGAGAGGTCGATTCTTGTTTCATAGAGCCCCGTAATTGACTGATGAATCAGTGTGGCGTCCAGGAC
CTCCTTTGTAGAGGTGTACCGCTTTCTGTCTATGGTGGTGTCGAAGTACTTGAAGGCTGCAGGCGCGCCC
AAGTTGGTCAGAGTAAACAAGTGGATAATGTTTTCTGCCTGCTCCCTGATGGGCTTATCCCTGTGCTTAT
TGTAAGCAGAAAGCACCTTATCGAGGTTAGCGTCGGCGAGGATCACTCTTTTGGAGAATTCGCTTATTTG
CTCGATGATCTCATCAAGGTAGTGTTTGTGTTGTTCCACGAACAGCTGCTTCTGCTCATTATCTTCGGGA
GATCCTTTGAGCTTTTCATAGTGGCTGGCCAGATACAAGAAATTAACGTATTTAGAGGGCAGTGCCAGCT
CGTTACCTTTCTGCAGCTCGCCCGCACTAGCGAGCATTCGTTTCCGGCCGTTTTCAAGCTCAAAGAGAGA
GTACTTGGGAAGCTTAATGATGAGGTCTTTTTTGACCTCTTTATATCCTTTCGCCTCGAGAAAGTCGATG
GGGTTTTTTTCGAAGCTTGATCGCTCCATGATTGTGATGCCCAGCAGTTCCTTGACGCTTTTGAGTTTTT
TAGACTTCCCTTTCTCCACTTTGGCCACAACCAGTACACTGTAAGCGACTGTAGGAGAATCGAATCCGCC
GTATTTCTTGGGGTCCCAATCTTTTTTGCGTGCGATCAGCTTGTCGCTGTTCCTTTTCGGGAGGATACTT
TCCTTGGAGAAGCCTCCGGTCTGTACTTCGGTCTTTTTAACGATGTTCACCTGCGGCATGGACAGGACCT
TCCGGACTGTCGCGAAATCCCTACCCTTGTCCCACACGATTTCTCCTGTTTCTCCGTTTGTTTCGATAAG
TGGTCGCTTCCGAATCTCTCCATTGGCCAGTGTAATCTCGGTCTTGAAAAAATTCATAATATTGCTGTAA
AAGAAGTACTTAGCGGTGGCCTTGCCTATTTCCTGCTCAGACTTTGCGATCATTTTCCTAACATCGTACA
CTTTATAGTCTCCGTAAACAAATTCAGATTCAAGCTTGGGATATTTTTTGATAAGTGCAGTGCCTACCAC
TGCATTCAGGTAGGCATCATGCGCATGGTGGTAATTGTTGATCTCTCTCACCTTATAAAACTGAAAGTCC
TTTCTGAAATCTGAAACCAGCTTAGACTTCAGAGTAATAACTTTCACCTCTCGAATCAGTTTGTCATTTT
CATCGTACTTGGTGTTCATGCGTGAATCGAGAATTTGGGCCACGTGCTTGGTGATCTGGCGTGTCTCAAC
AAGCTGCCTTTTGATGAAGCCGGCTTTATCCAACTCAGACAGGCCACCTCGTTCAGCCTTAGTCAGATTA
TCGAACTTCCGTTGTGTGATCAGTTTGGCGTTCAGCAGCTGCCGCCAATAATTTTTCATTTTCTTGACAA
CTTCTTCTGAGGGGACGTTATCACTCTTCCCTCTATTTTTATCGGATCTTGTCAACACTTTATTATCAAT
AGAATCATCTTTGAGAAAAGACTGGGGCACGATATGATCCACGTCGTAGTCGGAGAGCCGATTGATGTCC
AGTTCCTGATCCACGTACATGTCCCTGCCGTTCTGCAGGTAGTACAGGTAGAGCTTCTCATTCTGAAGCT
GGGTGTTTTCAACTGGGTGTTCCTTAAGGATTTGGGACCCCAGTTCTTTTATACCCTCTTCAATCCTCTT
CATCCTTTCCCTACTGTTCTTCTGTCCCTTCTGGGTAGTTTGGTTCTCTCGGGCCATCTCGATAACGATA
TTCTCGGGCTTATGCCTTCCCATTACTTTGACGAGTTCATCCACGACCTTAACGGTCTGCAGTATTCCCT
TTTTGATAGCTGGGCTACCTGCAAGATTAGCGATGTGCTCGTGGAGACTGTCCCCCTGGCCAGAAACTTG
TGCTTTCTGGATGTCCTCCTTAAAGGTGAGAGAGTCATCATGGATCAACTGCATGAAGTTCCGGTTGGCA
AATCCATCGGACTTAAGAAAATCCAGGATTGTCTTTCCACTCTGCTTGTCTCGGATCCCATTGATCAGTT
TTCTTGACAGCCGCCCCCATCCTGTATATCGGCGCCTCTTGAGCTGTTTCATGACTTTGTCGTCGAAGAG
ATGAGCGTAAGTTTTCAAGCGTTCTTCAATCATCTCCCTATCTTCAAACAACGTAAGGGTGAGGACAATG
TCCTCAAGAATGTCCTCGTTCTCCTCATTGTCCAGGAAGTCCTTGTCTTTAATGATTTTCAGGAGATCGT
GATACGTTCCCAGGGATGCGTTGAAGCGATCCTCCACTCCGCTGATTTCAACAGAGTCGAAACATTCAAT
CTTTTTGAAATAATCTTCTTTGAGCTGTTTCACGGTAACTTTCCGGTTCGTCTTGAAGAGGAGGTCCACG
ATAGCTTTCTTCTGCTCTCCAGACAGGAATGCTGGCTTTCTCATCCCTTCTGTGACGTATTTGACCTTGG
TGAGCTCGTTATAAACTGTGAAGTACTCGTACAGCAGAGAGTGTTTAGGAAGCACCTTTTCGTTAGGCAG
ATTTTTATCAAAGTTAGTCATCCTTTCGATGAAGGACTGGGCAGAGGCCCCCTTATCCACGACTTCCTCG
AAGTTCCAGGGAGTGATAGTCTCTTCTGATTTGCGAGTCATCCACGCGAATCTGGAATTTCCCCGGGCGA
GGGGGCCTACATAGTAGGGTATCCGAAATGTGAGGATTTTCTCAATCTTTTCCCTGTTATCTTTCAAAAA
GGGGTAGAAATCCTCTTGCCGCCTGAGGATAGCGTGCAGTTCGCCCAGGTGAATCTGGTGGGGGATGCTT
CCATTGTCGAAAGTGCGCTGTTTGCGCAACAGATCTTCTCTGTTAAGCTTTACCAGCAGCTCCTCGGTGC
CGTCCATTTTTTCCAAGATGGGCTTAATAAATTTGTAAAATTCCTCCTGGCTTGCTCCGCCGTCAATGTA
TCCGGCGTAGCCATTTTTAGACTGATCGAAGAAAATTTCCTTGTACTTCTCAGGCAGTTGCTGTCTGACA
AGGGCCTTCAGCAAAGTCAAGTCTTGGTGGTGCTCATCATAGCGCTTGATCATACTAGCGCTCAGCGGAG
CTTTGGTGATCTCCGTGTTCACTCGCAGAATATCACTCAGCAGAATGGCGTCTGACAGGTTCTTTGCCGC
CAAAAAAAGGTCTGCGTACTGGTCGCCGATCTGGGCCAGCAGATTGTCGAGATCATCATCGTAGGTGTCT
TTGCTCAGTTGAAGCTTGGCATCTTCGGCCAGGTCGAAGTTAGATTTAAAGTTGGGGGTCAGCCCGAGTG
ACAGGGCGATAAGATTACCAAACAGGCCGTTCTTCTTCTCCCCAGGGAGCTGTGCGATGAGGTTTTCGAG
CCGCCGGGATTTGGACAGCCTAGCGCTCAGGATTGCTTTGGCGTCAACTCCGGATGCGTTGATCGGGTTC
TCTTCGAAAAGCTGATTGTAAGTCTGAACCAGTTGGATAAAGAGTTTGTCGACATCGCTGTTGTCTGGGT
TCAGGTCCCCCTCGATGAGGAAGTGTCCCCGAAATTTGATCATATGCGCCAGCGCGAGATAGATCAACCG
CAAGTCAGCCTTATCAGTACTGTCTACAAGCTTCTTCCTCAGATGATATATGGTTGGGTACTTTTCATGG
TACGCCACCTCGTCCACGATATTGCCAAAGATTGGGTGGCGCTCGTGCTTTTTATCCTCCTCCACCAAAA
AGGACTCCTCCAGCCTATGGAAGAAAGAGTCATCCACCTTAGCCATCTCATTACTAAAGATCTCCTGCAG
GTAGCAGATCCGATTCTTTCTGCGGGTATATCTGCGCCGTGCTGTTCTTTTGAGCCGCGTGGCTTCGGCC
GTCTCCCCGGAGTCGAACAGGAGGGCGCCAATGAGGTTCTTCTTTATGCTGTGGCGATCGGTATTGCCCA
GAACTTTGAATTTTTTGCTCGGCACCTTGTACTCGTCCGTAATGACGGCCCAGCCGACGCTGTTTGTGCC
GATATCGAGCCCAATGGAGTACTTCTTGTCCATTGCTGCACATACATAACATATCAAGATCAGAACACAC
ATATACACACACAAATACAATCAAGTCAACAACTCCAAAAAGTCCAGATCTACATATATACATACGTAAA
TAACAAAATCATGTAAATAATCACAATCATGTAATCCAGATCTATGCACATATATATATACACAATTAAT
AAAAAAAATGATATAACAGATCTATATCTATGTATGTAACAACACAATCAGATGAGAGAAGTGATGTTTT
CAGATCTGTATACATACAAACACAAACAGATGAACAATTGATACGTAGATCCATATGTATACGTACAATT
AGCTACACGATTAAATGAAAAAAATCAACGATTTCGGATTGGTACACACAAACGCAACAATATGAAGAAA
TTCATATCTGATTAGATATAAACATAACCACGTGTAGATACACAGTCAAATCAACAAATTTATAGCTTCT
AAACGGATGAGATGAACAAGATAAAGATATTCACATAAGGCATACATAAGATAAGCAGATTAACAAACTA
GCAATAATACATACCTAATTAAAACAAGGAATAACAGAGAGAGAGAGAGAGAGAGAGATTTACCTTGAAA
ATGAAGAGGAGAAGAGAGGATTTCTTAAAATTGGGGGTAGAGAAAGAAAGATGATGAATTGTGAGAAAGG
AGAGATAGAAGGGGGGGTTGTATATATAGGCTGTAGAAGATTATTTTTGTGTTTGAGGCGGTGAAGGAAG
AGGGGATCTGACTATGACACGTTTGCGGTTACGTATTTCGATAGGAGTCTTTCAACGCTTAACGCCGTTA
CTCTATATGACCGTTTGGGCCGTAACGGGGCCGTTTGTTAACGCTGATGTTGATTCTTTTCTTTCTTTCT
TTCTTCCTTTTTTAAAGAAGCAATTGTACAATCGTTGCTAGCTGTCAAACGGATAATTCGGATACGGATA
TGCCTATATTCATATCCGTAATCTCCAAGCTTGAATTCTTGCAGAGACCGAGACGTTGATCGGCACGTAA
GAGGTTCCAACTTTCACCATAATGAAATAAGATCACTACCGGGCGTATTTTTTGAGTTATCGAGATTTTC
AGGAGCTAAGGAAGCTAAAATGGAGAAAAAAATCACTGGATATACCACCGTTGATATATCCCAATGGCAT
CGTAAAGAACATTTTGAGGCATTTCAGTCAGTTGCTCAATGTACCTATAACCAGACCGTTCAGCTGGATA
TTACGGCCTTTTTAAAGACCGTAAAGAAAAATAAGCACAAGTTTTATCCGGCCTTTATTCACATTCTTGC
CCGCCTGATGAATGCTCATCCGGAATTCCGTATGGCAATGAAAGACGGTGAGCTGGTGATATGGGATAGT
GTTCACCCTTGTTACACCGTTTTCCATGAGCAAACTGAAACGTTTTCATCGCTCTGGAGTGAATACCACG
ACGATTTCCGGCAGTTTCTACACATATATTCGCAAGATGTGGCGTGTTACGGTGAAAACCTGGCCTATTT
CCCTAAAGGGTTTATTGAGAATATGTTTTTCGTCTCAGCCAATCCCTGGGTGAGTTTCACCAGTTTTGAT
TTAAACGTGGCCAATATGGACAACTTCTTCGCCCCCGTTTTCACCATGGGCAAATATTATACGCAAGGCG
ACAAGGTGCTGATGCCGCTGGCGATTCAGGTTCATCATGCCGTCTGTGATGGCTTCCATGTCGGCAGAAT
GCTTAATGAATTACAACAGTACTGCGATGAGTGGCAGGGCGGGGCGTAATCGCGTGGATCCGGCTTACTA
AAAGCCAGATAACAGTATGCGTATTTGCGCGCTGATTTTTGCGGTATAAGAATATATACTGATATGTATA
CCCGAAGTATGTCAAAAAGAGGTATGCTATGAAGCAGCGTATTACAGTGACAGTTGACAGCGACAGCTAT
CAGTTGCTCAAGGCATATATGATGTCAATATCTCCGGTCTGGTAAGCACAACCATGCAGAATGAAGCCCG
TCGTCTGCGTGCCGAACGCTGGAAAGCGGAAAATCAGGAAGGGATGGCTGAGGTCGCCCGGTTTATTGAA
ATGAACGGCTCTTTTGCTGACGAGAACAGGGGCTGGTGAAATGCAGTTTAAGGTTTACACCTATAAAAGA
GAGAGCCGTTATCGTCTGTTTGTGGATGTACAGAGTGATATTATTGACACGCCCGGGCGACGGATGGTGA
TCCCCCTGGCCAGTGCACGTCTGCTGTCAGATAAAGTCTCCCGTGAACTTTACCCGGTGGTGCATATCGG
GGATGAAAGCTGGCGCATGATGACCACCGATATGGCCAGTGTGCCGGTTTCCGTTATCGGGGAAGAAGTG
GCTGATCTCAGCCACCGCGAAAATGACATCAAAAACGCCATTAACCTGATGTTCTGGGGAATATAAATGT
CAGGCTCCCTTATACACAGCCAGTCGGTCTCAGCTTCTGCAGGCATGCGACGTCGAGCTTAGCTTGAGCT
TGGATCAGATTGTCGTTTCCCGCCTTCAGTTTAAACTATCAGTGTTTGACAGGATATATTGGCGGGTAAA
CCTAAGAGAAAAGAGCGTTTATTAGAATAATCGGATATTTAAAAGGGCGTGAAAAGGTTTATCCGTTCGT
CCATTTGTATGTGCATGCCAACCACAGGGTTCCCCTCGGGATCAAAGTACTTTAAAGTACTTTAAAGTAC
TTTAAAGTACTTTGATCCAACCCCTCCGCTGCTATAGTGCAGTCGGCTTCTGACGTTCAGTGCAGCCGTG
TTCTGAAAACGACATGTCGCACAAGTCCTAAGTTACGCGACAGGCTGCCGCCCTGCCCTT
