>Addgene plasmid #79457 | pDGE167 | addgene partial sequence | sequence record 153879 | CAT-R 5'-GCAACTGACTGAAATGCCTC-3'
AACGGTGGTATATCCAGTGATTTTTTTCTCCATTTTAGCTTCCTTAGCTCCTGAAAATCTCGATAACTCA
AAAAATACGCCCGGTAGTGATCTTATTTCATTATGGTGAAAGTTGGAACCTCTTACGTGCCGATCAACGT
CTCGGTCTCTGCAAGAATTCAAGCTTGGAGATTACGGATATGAATATAGGCATATCCGTATCCGAATTAT
CCGTTTGACAGCTAGCAACGATTGTACAATTGCTTCTTTAAAAAAGGAAGAAAGAAAGAAAGAAAAGAAT
CAACATCAGCGTTAACAAACGGCCCCGTTACGGCCCAAACGGTCATATAGAGTAACGGCGTTAAGCGTTG
AAAGACTCCTATCGAAATACGTAACCGCAAACGTGTCATAGTCAGATCCCCTCTTCCTTCACCGCCTCAA
ACACAAAAATAATCTTCTACAGCCTATATATACAACCCCCCCTTCTATCTCTCCTTTCTCACAATTCATC
ATCTTTCTTTCTCTACCCCCAATTTTAAGAAATCCTCTCTTCTCCTCTTCATTTTCAAGGTAAATCTCTC
TCTCTCTCTCTCTCTCTGTTATTCCTTGTTTTAATTAGGTATGTATTATTGCTAGTTTGTTAATCTGCTT
ATCTTATGTATGCCTTATGTGAATATCTTTATCTTGTTCATCTCATCCGTTTAGAAGCTATAAATTTGTT
GATTTGACTGTGTATCTACACGTGGTTATGTTTATATCTAATCAGATATGAATTTCTTCATATTGTTGCG
TTTGTGTGTACCAATCCGAAATCGTTGATTTTTTTCATTTAATCGTGTAGCTAATTGTACGTATACATAT
GGATCTACGTATCAATTGTTCATCTGTTTGTGTTTGTATGTATACAGATCTGAAAACATCACTTCTCTCA
TCTGATTGTGTTGTTACATACATAGATATAGATCTGTTATATCATTTTTTT
