>Addgene plasmid #79457 | pDGE167 | addgene partial sequence | sequence record 153919 | NOS-F 5'-GCGTTCAAAAGTCGCCTAAG-3'
GCTCCACTGACGTTCCATAAATTCCCCTCGGTATCCAATTAGAGTCTCATATTCACTCTCATACTGTATT
TTTACAACAATTACCAACAACAACAAACAACAAACAACATTACAATTACTATTTACAATTACAATGAAAA
AGCCTGAACTCACCGCGACGTCTGTCGAGAAGTTTCTGATCGAAAAGTTCGACAGCGTCTCCGACCTGAT
GCAGCTCTCGGAGGGCGAAGAATCTCGTGCTTTCAGCTTCGATGTAGGAGGGCGTGGATATGTCCTGCGG
GTAAATAGCTGCGCCGATGGTTTCTACAAAGATCGTTATGTTTATCGGCACTTTGCATCGGCCGCGCTCC
CGATTCCGGAAGTGCTTGACATTGGGGAATTCAGCGAGAGCCTGACCTATTGCATCTCCCGCCGTGCACA
GGGTGTCACGTTGCAAGACCTGCCTGAAACCGAACTGCCCGCTGTTCTGCAGCCGGTCGCGGAGGCCATG
GATGCGATCGCTGCGGCCGATCTTAGCCAGACGAGCGGGTTCGGCCCATTCGGACCGCAAGGAATCGGTC
AATACACTACATGGCGTGATTTCATATGCGCGATTGCTGATCCCCATGTGTATCACTGGCAAACTGTGAT
GGACGACACCGTCAGTGCGTCCGTCGCGCAGGCTCTCGATGAGCTGATGCTTTGGGCCGAGGACTGCCCC
GAAGTCCGGCACCTCGTGCACGCGGATTTCGGCTCCAACAATGTCCTGACGGACAATGGCCGCATAACAG
CGGTCATTGACTGGAGCGAGGCGATGTTCGGGGATTCCCAATACGAGGTCGCCAACATCTTCTTCTGGAG
GCCGTGGTTGGCTTGTATGGAGCAGCAGACGCGCTACTTCGAGCGGAGGCATCCGGAGCTTGCAGGATCG
CCGCGGCTCCGGGCGTATATGCTCCGCATTGGTCTTGACCAACTCTATCAGAGCTTGGTTGACGGC
